Addgene plasmid #189926: piggyBAC-H2B mCherry-XL (R125K)
Purpose: Expresses nuclear-localized mCherry-XL (R125K) in mammalian cells
Depositing lab: Ralph Jimenez. Depositing organization: University of Colorado, Boulder. Publication: Directed Evolution of a Bright Variant of mCherry: Suppression of Nonradiative Decay by Fluorescence Lifetime Selections. Mukherjee S, Manna P, Hung ST, Vietmeyer F, Friis P, Palmer AE, Jimenez R. J Phys Chem B. 2022 Jun 16. doi: 10.1021/acs.jpcb.2c01956. PubMed 35709514.
Backbone
  Vector backbone: piggyBAC-H2B
  Backbone size w/o insert (bp): 7000
  Total vector size (bp): 7800
  Vector type: Mammalian Expression
Growth in bacteria
  Bacterial resistance: Ampicillin, 100 μg/mL
  Growth temperature: 37°C
  Growth strain: DH5alpha
  Copy number: High Copy
Gene/Insert
  Gene/Insert name: mCherry-XL (R125K)
  Species: Synthetic
  Insert size (bp): 711
  Mutation: differs from mCherry by R125K, W143S, I161V, Q163Y and I197R
  Promoter: CMV7
  Tag / fusion protein: H2B (N terminal on insert)
  Cloning method: Restriction Enzyme; 5′ cloning site BamHI (not destroyed); 3′ cloning site NotI (not destroyed)
  Sequencing primers: 5′ CATCACCAAGTACACCAGC
Terms and licenses: Academic/Nonprofit Terms; Industry Terms: Not Available to Industry
How to cite: piggyBAC-H2B mCherry-XL (R125K) was a gift from Ralph Jimenez (Addgene plasmid # 189926 ; http://n2t.net/addgene:189926 ; RRID:Addgene_189926)
