[The description below was written by a language model from this plasmid's Addgene catalogue record and pLannotate feature annotations shown in this document.]
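Description:
piggyBAC-H2B mCherry-XL (R125K) is a mammalian expression plasmid built on a piggyBac-type transposon backbone that already carries human histone H2B. It is propagated in E. coli as a high-copy plasmid through a ColE1/pUC-type origin and selected with ampicillin (AmpR under its own bla promoter). An f1 origin and remnants of a lacZα/lac promoter cloning region are also present. The catalogue gives a total size of about 7.8 kb, while the sequenced record is 7,591 nt. The automated annotation does not call any piggyBac terminal repeats. Two short hits to a lambda phage portal protein flank the mammalian cassettes, and these are probably spurious matches. The transposon function is therefore inferred from the backbone name, not from the feature table.

The payload is a 711 bp synthetic red fluorescent protein, mCherry-XL (R125K), which differs from mCherry by R125K, W143S, I161V, Q163Y and I197R. It was cloned between BamHI and NotI, immediately downstream of and fused to H2B, so the histone sits at the N terminus and tethers the fluorophore to chromatin, giving a nuclear signal. Expression is driven by a CMV enhancer/promoter, listed as CMV7. Downstream, a separate cassette uses an EF-1α core promoter joined to a truncated HTLV-1 LTR segment to express puromycin N-acetyltransferase, followed by a WPRE fragment and an SV40 polyadenylation signal, which allows puromycin selection of transfected cells.

The stated purpose is nuclear-localized expression of this mCherry variant in mammalian cells. It comes from work on directed evolution of brighter mCherry derivatives by fluorescence lifetime selection.
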