Features (pLannotate 1.2.2; 22 found; start..end, strand, type, name):
      1..105     -  promoter       AmpR promoter: bla
    158..586     -  rep_origin     f1 ori (sequence partly withheld): f1 bacteriophage origin of replication; arrow indicates direction of (+) strand synthesis
    591..746     -  CDS            lacZα (fragment): LacZα fragment of β-galactosidase; lacZ fragment
    748..867     +  CDS            B (fragment): PORTL_LAMBD - Experimental evidence at protein level: Swiss-Prot protein existence level 1. Forms the portal vertex of the capsid (PubMed:6228056, PubMed:6232391). This portal plays critical roles in head assembly, genome packaging, neck/tail attachment, and genome ejection (Probable). The portal protein multimerizes as a single ring-shaped homododecamer arranged around a central channel (PubMed:6232391). Binds to the terminase subunits to form the packaging machine (PubMed:7799432). From Escherichia phage lambda (Bacteriophage lambda).
   1363..1439    +  enhancer       CMV enhancer (fragment): human cytomegalovirus immediate early enhancer
   1440..1643    +  promoter       CMV promoter: human cytomegalovirus (CMV) immediate early promoter
   1735..1774    +  misc_feature   MCS (fragment): multiple cloning site
   1779..2156    +  CDS            H2B: human histone H2B; HIST1H2BJ
   2169..2878    +  CDS            mCherry (fragment): monomeric derivative of DsRed fluorescent protein (Shaner et al., 2004) mammalian codon-optimized
   2921..3132    +  promoter       EF-1α core promoter: core promoter for human elongation factor EF-1α
   3145..3413    +  LTR            5' LTR (truncated): truncated 5' long terminal repeat (LTR) from human T-cell leukemia virus (HTLV) type 1
   3440..4039    +  CDS            PuroR: puromycin N-acetyltransferase; pac from Streptomyces alboniger; confers resistance to puromycin
   4046..4152    +  misc_feature   WPRE (fragment): woodchuck hepatitis virus posttranscriptional regulatory element
   4161..4282    +  polyA_signal   SV40 poly(A) signal: SV40 polyadenylation signal
   4300..4392    +  ncRNA          G-CSF SLDE: Accession: RF00183 - G-CSF factor stem-loop destabilising element (SLDE)
   5089..5556    +  CDS            B (fragment): PORTL_LAMBD - Experimental evidence at protein level: Swiss-Prot protein existence level 1. Forms the portal vertex of the capsid (PubMed:6228056, PubMed:6232391). This portal plays critical roles in head assembly, genome packaging, neck/tail attachment, and genome ejection (Probable). The portal protein multimerizes as a single ring-shaped homododecamer arranged around a central channel (PubMed:6232391). Binds to the terminase subunits to form the packaging machine (PubMed:7799432). From Escherichia phage lambda (Bacteriophage lambda).
   5594..5610    -  protein_bind   lac operator: The lac repressor binds to the lac operator to inhibit transcription in E. coli. This inhibition can be relieved by adding lactose or isopropyl-β-D-thiogalactopyranoside (IPTG). lac repressor encoded by lacI
   5618..5648    -  promoter       lac promoter: promoter for the E. coli lac operon
   5663..5684    -  protein_bind   CAP binding site: CAP binding activates transcription in the presence of cAMP. E. coli catabolite activator protein
   5697..5789    -  CDS            lacI (fragment): lac repressor; lacI; The lac repressor binds to the lac operator to inhibit transcription in E. coli. This inhibition can be relieved by adding lactose or isopropyl-β-D-thiogalactopyranoside (IPTG).
   5972..6560    -  rep_origin     ori: high-copy-number ColE1/pMB1/pBR322/pUC origin of replication
   6731..7591    -  CDS            AmpR: β-lactamase; bla; confers resistance to ampicillin, carbenicillin, and related antibiotics
>Addgene plasmid #189926 | piggyBAC-H2B mCherry-XL (R125K) | addgene full sequence | sequence record 371233 | Addgene NGS Result
ACTCTTCCTTTTTCAATATTATTGAAGCATTTATCAGGGTTATTGTCTCATGAGCGGATACATATTTGAA
TGTATTTAGAAAAATAAACAAATAGGGGTTCCGCGCACATTTCCCCGAAAAGTGCCACCTAAATTGTAAG
CGTTAATATTTTGTTAAAATTCGCGTTAAATTTTTGTTAAATCAGCTCATTTTTTAACCAATAGGCCGAA
ATCGGCAAAATCCCTTATAAATCAAAAGAATAGACCGAGATAGGGT
[37 nt withheld, positions 257-293]
AAAGAACGTGGACTCCAACGTCAAAGG
[49 nt withheld, positions 321-369]
T
[91 nt withheld, positions 371-461]
G
[124 nt withheld, positions 463-586]
CCCATTCGCCATTCAGGCTGCGCAACTGTTGGGAAGGGCGATCGGTGCGGGCCTCTTCGCTATTACGCCA
GCTGGCGAAAGGGGGATGTGCTGCAAGGCGATTAAGTTGGGTAACGCCAGGGTTTTCCCAGTCACGACGT
TGTAAAACGACGGCCAGTGAGCGCGCCTCGTTCATTCACGTTTTTGAACCCGTGGAGGACGGGCAGACTC
GCGGTGCAAATGTGTTTTACAGCGTGATGGAGCAGATGAAGATGCTCGACACGCTGCAGAACACGCAGCT
AGATTAACCCTAGAAAGATAATCATATTGTGACGTACGTTAAAGATAATCATGTGTAAAATTGACGCATG
TGTTTTATCGGTCTGTATATCGAGGTTTATTTATTAATTTGAATAGATATTAAGTTTTATTATATTTACA
CTTACATACTAATAATAAATTCAACAAACAATTTATTTATGTTTATTTATTTATTAAAAAAAACAAAAAC
TCAAAATTTCTTCTATAAAGTAACAAAACTTTTATGAGGGACAGCCCCCCCCCAAAGCCCCCAGGGATGT
AATTACGTCCCTCCCCCGCTAGGGGGCAGCAGCGAGCCGCCCGGGGCTCCGCTCCGGTCCGGCGCTCCCC
CCGCATCCCCGAGCCGGCAGCGTGCGGGGACAGCCCGGGCACGGGGAAGGTGGCACGGGATCGCTTTCCT
CTGAACGCTTCTCGCTGCTCTTTGAGCCTGCAGACACCTGGGGGGATACGGGGAAAAGGCCTCCACGGCC
ACTAGTATTATGCCCAGTACATGACCTTATGGGACTTTCCTACTTGGCAGTACATCTACGTATTAGTCAT
CGCTATTACCATGGTGATGCGGTTTTGGCAGTACATCAATGGGCGTGGATAGCGGTTTGACTCACGGGGA
TTTCCAAGTCTCCACCCCATTGACGTCAATGGGAGTTTGTTTTGGCACCAAAATCAACGGGACTTTCCAA
AATGTCGTAACAACTCCGCCCCATTGACGCAAATGGGCGGTAGGCGTGTACGGTGGGAGGTTTATATAAG
CAGAGCTCGTTTAGTGAACCGTCAGATCGCCTGGAGACGCCATCCACGCTGTTTTGACCTCCATAGAAGA
TTCTAGAGCTAGCGAATTCGCTACCGGTCTCGAGCTCAAGCTTCGAATTCTGCAGTCGACGGTACCGCCA
CCATGCCAGAGCCAGCGAAGTCTGCTCCCGCCCCGAAAAAGGGCTCCAAGAAGGCGGTGACTAAGGCGCA
GAAGAAAGGCGGCAAGAAGCGCAAGCGCAGCCGCAAGGAGAGCTATTCCATCTATGTGTACAAGGTTCTG
AAGCAGGTCCACCCTGACACCGGCATTTCGTCCAAGGCCATGGGCATCATGAATTCGTTTGTGAACGACA
TTTTCGAGCGCATCGCAGGTGAGGCTTCCCGCCTGGCGCATTACAACAAGCGCTCGACCATCACCTCCAG
GGAGATCCAGACGGCCGTGCGCCTGCTGCTGCCTGGGGAGTTGGCCAAGCACGCCGTGTCCGAGGGTACT
AAGGCCATCACCAAGTACACCAGCGCTAAGGATCCCAAAAAAATGGTGAGCAAGGGCGAGGAGGATAACA
TGGCCATCATCAAGGAGTTCATGCGCTTCAAGGTGCACATGGAGGGCTCCGTGAACGGCCACGAGTTCGA
GATCGAGGGCGAGGGCGAGGGCCGCCCCTACGAGGGCACCCAGACCGCCAAGCTGAAGGTGACCAAGGGT
GGCCCCCTGCCCTTCGCCTGGGACATCCTGTCCCCTCAGTTCATGTACGGCTCCAAGGCCTACGTGAAGC
ACCCCGCCGACATCCCCGACTACTTGAAGCTGTCATTCCCCGAGGGCTTCAAGTGGGAGCGCGTGATGAA
CTTCGAGGACGGCGGCGTGGTGACCGTGACCCAGGACTCCTCCCTGCAGGACGGCGAGTTCATCTACAAG
GTGAAGCTGAAGGGCACCAACTTTCCCTCCGACGGCCCCGTAATGCAGAAGAAGACCATGGGCAGTGAGG
CCTCCTCCGAGCGGATGTACCCCGAGGACGGCGCCCTGAAGGGCGAGGTTAAGTATAGGCTGAAGCTGAA
GGACGGCGGCCACTACGACGCTGAGGTCAAGACCACCTACAAGGCCAAGAAGCCCGTGCAGCTGCCCGGC
GCCTACAACGTCAACCGTAAGTTGGACATCACCTCCCACAACGAGGACTACACCATCGTGGAACAGTACG
AACGCGCCGAGGGCCGCCACTCCACCGGCGGCATGGACGAGCTGTACAAGTAAGCGGCCGCGAAGGATCT
GCGATCGCTCCGGTGCCCGTCAGTGGGCAGAGCGCACATCGCCCACAGTCCCCGAGAAGTTGGGGGGAGG
GGTCGGCAATTGAACGGGTGCCTAGAGAAGGTGGCGCGGGGTAAACTGGGAAAGTGATGTCGTGTACTGG
CTCCGCCTTTTTCCCGAGGGTGGGGGAGAACCGTATATAAGTGCAGTAGTCGCCGTGAACGTTCTTTTTC
GCAACGGGTTTGCCGCCAGAACACAGCTGAAGCTTCGAGGGGCTCGCATCTCTCCTTCACGCGCCCGCCG
CCCTACCTGAGGCCGCCATCCACGCCGGTTGAGTCGCGTTCTGCCGCCTCCCGCCTGTGGTGCCTCCTGA
ACTGCGTCCGCCGTCTAGGTAAGTTTAAAGCTCAGGTCGAGACCGGGCCTTTGTCCGGCGCTCCCTTGGA
GCCTACCTAGACTCAGCCGGCTCTCCACGCTTTGCCTGACCCTGCTTGCTCAACTCTACGTCTTTGTTTC
GTTTTCTGTTCTGCGCCGTTACAGATCCAAGCTGTGACCGGCGCCTACGCTAGATGACCGAGTACAAGCC
CACGGTGCGCCTCGCCACCCGCGACGACGTCCCCAGGGCCGTACGCACCCTCGCCGCCGCGTTCGCCGAC
TACCCCGCCACGCGCCACACCGTCGATCCGGACCGCCACATCGAGCGGGTCACCGAGCTGCAAGAACTCT
TCCTCACGCGCGTCGGGCTCGACATCGGCAAGGTGTGGGTCGCGGACGACGGCGCCGCGGTGGCGGTCTG
GACCACGCCGGAGAGCGTCGAAGCGGGGGCGGTGTTCGCCGAGATCGGCCCGCGCATGGCCGAGTTGAGC
GGTTCCCGGCTGGCCGCGCAGCAACAGATGGAAGGCCTCCTGGCGCCGCACCGGCCCAAGGAGCCCGCGT
GGTTCCTGGCCACCGTCGGCGTCTCGCCCGACCACCAGGGCAAGGGTCTGGGCAGCGCCGTCGTGCTCCC
CGGAGTGGAGGCGGCCGAGCGCGCCGGGGTGCCCGCCTTCCTGGAGACCTCCGCGCCCCGCAACCTCCCC
TTCTACGAGCGGCTCGGCTTCACCGTCACCGCCGACGTCGAGGTGCCCGAAGGACCGCGCACCTGGTGCA
TGACCCGCAAGCCCGGTGCCTGAGTCGACAATCAACCTCTGGATTACAAAATTTGTGAAAGATTGACTGG
TATTCTTAACTATGTTGCTCCTTTTACGCTATGTGGATACGCTGCTTTAATGCCTTTGTATCATGCGTTA
ACTAAACTTGTTTATTGCAGCTTATAATGGTTACAAATAAAGCAATAGCATCACAAATTTCACAAATAAA
GCATTTTTTTCACTGCATTCTAGTTGTGGTTTGTCCAAACTCATCAATGTATCTTATCATGTCTGGAATT
GACTCAAATGATGTCAATTAGTCTATCAGAAGCTCATCTGGTCTCCCTTCCGGGGGACAAGACATCCCTG
TTTAATATTTAAACAGCAGTGTTCCCAAACTGGGTTCTTATATCCCTTGCTCTGGTCAACCAGGTTGCAG
GGTTTCCTGTCCTCACAGGAACGAAGTCCCTAAAGAAACAGTGGCAGCCAGGTTTAGCCCCGGAATTGAC
TGGATTCCTTTTTTAGGGCCCATTGGTATGGCTTTTTCCCCGTATCCCCCCAGGTGTCTGCAGGCTCAAA
GAGCAGCGAGAAGCGTTCAGAGGAAAGCGATCCCGTGCCACCTTCCCCGTGCCCGGGCTGTCCCCGCACG
CTGCCGGCTCGGGGATGCGGGGGGAGCGCCGGACCGGAGCGGAGCCCCGGGCGGCTCGCTGCTGCCCCCT
AGCGGGGGAGGGACGTAATTACATCCCTGGGGGCTTTGGGGGGGGGCTGTCCCTGATATCTATAACAAGA
AAATATATATATAATAAGTTATCACGTAAGTAGAACATGAAATAACAATATAATTATCGTATGAGTTAAA
TCTTAAAAGTCACGTAAAAGATAATCATGCGTCATTTTGACTCACGCGGTCGTTATAGTTCAAAATCAGT
GACACTTACCGCATTGACAAGCACGCCTCACGGGAGCTCCAAGCGGCGACTGAGATGTCCTAAATGCACA
GCGACGGATTCGCGCTATTTAGAAAGAGAGAGCAATATTTCAAGAATGCATGCGTCAATTTTACGCAGAC
TATCTTTCTAGGGTTAATCTAGCTGCATCAGGATCATATCGTCGGGTCTTTTTTCCGGCTCAGTCATCGC
CCAAGCTGGCGCTATCTGGGCATCGGGGAGGAAGAAGCCCGTGCCTTTTCCCGCGAGGTTGAAGCGGCAT
GGAAAGAGTTTGCCGAGGATGACTGCTGCTGCATTGACGTTGAGCGAAAACGCACGTTTACCATGATGAT
TCGGGAAGGTGTGGCCATGCACGCCTTTAACGGTGAACTGTTCGTTCAGGCCACCTGGGATACCAGTTCG
TCGCGGCTTTTCCGGACACAGTTCCGGATGGTCAGCCCGAAGCGCATCAGCAACCCGAACAATACCGGCG
ACAGCCGGAACTGCCGTGCCGGTGTGCAGATTAATGACAGCGGTGCGGCGCTGGGATATTACGTCAGCGA
GGACGGGTATCCTGGCTGGATGCCGCAGAAATGGACATGGATACCCCGTGAGTTACCCGGCGGGCGCGCT
TGGCGTAATCATGGTCATAGCTGTTTCCTGTGTGAAATTGTTATCCGCTCACAATTCCACACAACATACG
AGCCGGAAGCATAAAGTGTAAAGCCTGGGGTGCCTAATGAGTGAGCTAACTCACATTAATTGCGTTGCGC
TCACTGCCCGCTTTCCAGTCGGGAAACCTGTCGTGCCAGCTGCATTAATGAATCGGCCAACGCGCGGGGA
GAGGCGGTTTGCGTATTGGGCGCTCTTCCGCTTCCTCGCTCACTGACTCGCTGCGCTCGGTCGTTCGGCT
GCGGCGAGCGGTATCAGCTCACTCAAAGGCGGTAATACGGTTATCCACAGAATCAGGGGATAACGCAGGA
AAGAACATGTGAGCAAAAGGCCAGCAAAAGGCCAGGAACCGTAAAAAGGCCGCGTTGCTGGCGTTTTTCC
ATAGGCTCCGCCCCCCTGACGAGCATCACAAAAATCGACGCTCAAGTCAGAGGTGGCGAAACCCGACAGG
ACTATAAAGATACCAGGCGTTTCCCCCTGGAAGCTCCCTCGTGCGCTCTCCTGTTCCGACCCTGCCGCTT
ACCGGATACCTGTCCGCCTTTCTCCCTTCGGGAAGCGTGGCGCTTTCTCATAGCTCACGCTGTAGGTATC
TCAGTTCGGTGTAGGTCGTTCGCTCCAAGCTGGGCTGTGTGCACGAACCCCCCGTTCAGCCCGACCGCTG
CGCCTTATCCGGTAACTATCGTCTTGAGTCCAACCCGGTAAGACACGACTTATCGCCACTGGCAGCAGCC
ACTGGTAACAGGATTAGCAGAGCGAGGTATGTAGGCGGTGCTACAGAGTTCTTGAAGTGGTGGCCTAACT
ACGGCTACACTAGAAGAACAGTATTTGGTATCTGCGCTCTGCTGAAGCCAGTTACCTTCGGAAAAAGAGT
TGGTAGCTCTTGATCCGGCAAACAAACCACCGCTGGTAGCGGTGGTTTTTTTGTTTGCAAGCAGCAGATT
ACGCGCAGAAAAAAAGGATCTCAAGAAGATCCTTTGATCTTTTCTACGGGGTCTGACGCTCAGTGGAACG
AAAACTCACGTTAAGGGATTTTGGTCATGAGATTATCAAAAAGGATCTTCACCTAGATCCTTTTAAATTA
AAAATGAAGTTTTAAATCAATCTAAAGTATATATGAGTAAACTTGGTCTGACAGTTACCAATGCTTAATC
AGTGAGGCACCTATCTCAGCGATCTGTCTATTTCGTTCATCCATAGTTGCCTGACTCCCCGTCGTGTAGA
TAACTACGATACGGGAGGGCTTACCATCTGGCCCCAGTGCTGCAATGATACCGCGAGACCCACGCTCACC
GGCTCCAGATTTATCAGCAATAAACCAGCCAGCCGGAAGGGCCGAGCGCAGAAGTGGTCCTGCAACTTTA
TCCGCCTCCATCCAGTCTATTAATTGTTGCCGGGAAGCTAGAGTAAGTAGTTCGCCAGTTAATAGTTTGC
GCAACGTTGTTGCCATTGCTACAGGCATCGTGGTGTCACGCTCGTCGTTTGGTATGGCTTCATTCAGCTC
CGGTTCCCAACGATCAAGGCGAGTTACATGATCCCCCATGTTGTGCAAAAAAGCGGTTAGCTCCTTCGGT
CCTCCGATCGTTGTCAGAAGTAAGTTGGCCGCAGTGTTATCACTCATGGTTATGGCAGCACTGCATAATT
CTCTTACTGTCATGCCATCCGTAAGATGCTTTTCTGTGACTGGTGAGTACTCAACCAAGTCATTCTGAGA
ATAGTGTATGCGGCGACCGAGTTGCTCTTGCCCGGCGTCAATACGGGATAATACCGCGCCACATAGCAGA
ACTTTAAAAGTGCTCATCATTGGAAAACGTTCTTCGGGGCGAAAACTCTCAAGGATCTTACCGCTGTTGA
GATCCAGTTCGATGTAACCCACTCGTGCACCCAACTGATCTTCAGCATCTTTTACTTTCACCAGCGTTTC
TGGGTGAGCAAAAACAGGAAGGCAAAATGCCGCAAAAAAGGGAATAAGGGCGACACGGAAATGTTGAATA
CTCAT
